>Addgene plasmid #111817 | pGEMT-PT2A-iRFP670-Tdtomato-GFP | addgene full sequence | sequence record 448187 | Addgene NGS Result
GAAATTGTAAGCGTTAATATTTTGTTAAAATTCGCGTTAAATTTTTGTTAAATCAGCTCATTTTTTAACC
AATAGGCCGAAATCGGCAAAATCCCTTATAAATCAAAAGAATAGACCGAGATAGGGT
[37 nt withheld, positions 128-164]
AAAGAACGTGGACTCCAACGTCAAAGG
[49 nt withheld, positions 192-240]
T
[91 nt withheld, positions 242-332]
G
[124 nt withheld, positions 334-457]
CCATTCGCCATTCAGGCTGCGCAACTGTTGGGAAGGGCGATCGGTGCGGGCCTCTTCGCTATTACGCCAG
CTGGCGAAAGGGGGATGTGCTGCAAGGCGATTAAGTTGGGTAACGCCAGGGTTTTCCCAGTCACGACGTT
GTAAAACGACGGCCAGTGAATTGTAATACGACTCACTATAGGGCGAATTGGGCCCGACGTGATCCATCGA
TGTTAACACCGGTGACGTCGGATCCGCCACCATGGCGCGTAAGGTCGATCTCACCTCCTGCGATCGCGAG
CCGATCCACATCCCCGGCAGCATTCAGCCGTGCGGCTGCCTGCTAGCCTGCGACGCGCAGGCGGTGCGGA
TCACGCGCATTACGGAAAATGCCGGCGCGTTCTTTGGACGCGAAACTCCGCGGGTCGGTGAGCTACTCGC
CGATTACTTCGGCGAGACCGAAGCCCATGCGCTGCGCAACGCACTGGCGCAGTCCTCCGATCCAAAGCGA
CCGGCGCTGATCTTCGGTTGGCGCGACGGCCTGACCGGCCGCACCTTCGACATCTCACTGCATCGCCATG
ACGGTACATCGATCATCGAGTTCGAGCCTGCGGCGGCCGAACAGGCCGACAATCCGCTGCGGCTGACGCG
GCAGATCATCGCGCGCACCAAAGAACTGAAGTCGCTCGAAGAGATGGCCGCACGGGTGCCGCGCTATCTG
CAGGCGATGCTCGGCTATCACCGCGTGATGTTGTACCGCTTCGCGGACGACGGCTCCGGGATGGTGATCG
GCGAGGCGAAGCGCAGCGACCTCGAGAGCTTTCTCGGTCAGCACTTTCCGGCGTCGCTGGTCCCGCAGCA
GGCGCGGCTACTGTACTTGAAGAACGCGATCCGCGTGGTCTCGGATTCGCGCGGCATCAGCAGCCGGATC
GTGCCCGAGCACGACGCCTCCGGCGCCGCGCTCGATCTGTCGTTCGCGCACCTGCGCAGCATCTCGCCCT
GCCATCTCGAATTTCTGCGGAACATGGGCGTCAGCGCCTCGATGTCGCTGTCGATCATCATTGACGGCAC
GCTATGGGGATTGATCATCTGTCATCATTACGAGCCGCGTGCCGTGCCGATGGCGCAGCGCGTCGCGGCC
GAAATGTTCGCCGACTTCTTATCGCTGCACTTCACCGCCGCCCACCACCAACGCACTAGCGGCAGCGGCG
CCACAAACTTCTCTCTGCTAAAGCAAGCAGGTGATGTTGAAGAAAACCCCGGGCCTACTAGTATGGTGAG
CAAGGGCGAGGAGGTCATCAAAGAGTTCATGCGCTTCAAGGTGCGCATGGAGGGCTCCATGAACGGCCAC
GAGTTCGAGATCGAGGGCGAGGGCGAGGGCCGCCCCTACGAGGGCACCCAGACCGCCAAGCTGAAGGTGA
CCAAGGGCGGCCCCCTGCCCTTCGCCTGGGACATCCTGTCCCCCCAGTTCATGTACGGCTCCAAGGCGTA
CGTGAAGCACCCCGCCGACATCCCCGATTACAAGAAGCTGTCCTTCCCCGAGGGCTTCAAGTGGGAGCGC
GTGATGAACTTCGAGGACGGCGGTCTGGTGACCGTGACCCAGGACTCCTCCCTGCAGGACGGCACGCTGA
TCTACAAGGTGAAGATGCGCGGCACCAACTTCCCCCCCGACGGCCCCGTAATGCAGAAGAAGACCATGGG
CTGGGAGGCCTCCACCGAGCGCCTGTACCCCCGCGACGGCGTGCTGAAGGGCGAGATCCACCAGGCCCTG
AAGCTGAAGGACGGCGGCCACTACCTGGTGGAGTTCAAGACCATCTACATGGCCAAGAAGCCCGTGCAAC
TGCCCGGCTACTACTACGTGGACACCAAGCTGGACATCACCTCCCACAACGAGGACTACACCATCGTGGA
ACAGTACGAGCGCTCCGAGGGCCGCCACCACCTGTTCCTGGGGCATGGCACCGGCAGCACCGGCAGCGGC
AGCTCCGGCACCGCCTCCTCCGAGGACAACAACATGGCCGTCATCAAAGAGTTCATGCGCTTCAAGGTGC
GCATGGAGGGCTCCATGAACGGCCACGAGTTCGAGATCGAGGGCGAGGGCGAGGGCCGCCCCTACGAGGG
CACCCAGACCGCCAAGCTGAAGGTGACCAAGGGCGGCCCCCTGCCCTTCGCCTGGGACATCCTGTCCCCC
CAGTTCATGTACGGCTCCAAGGCGTACGTGAAGCACCCCGCCGACATCCCCGATTACAAGAAGCTGTCCT
TCCCCGAGGGCTTCAAGTGGGAGCGCGTGATGAACTTCGAGGACGGCGGTCTGGTGACCGTGACCCAGGA
CTCCTCCCTGCAGGACGGCACGCTGATCTACAAGGTGAAGATGCGCGGCACCAACTTCCCCCCCGACGGC
CCCGTAATGCAGAAGAAGACCATGGGCTGGGAGGCCTCCACCGAGCGCCTGTACCCCCGCGACGGCGTGC
TGAAGGGCGAGATCCACCAGGCCCTGAAGCTGAAGGACGGCGGCCGCTACCTGGTGGAGTTCAAGACCAT
CTACATGGCCAAGAAGCCCGTGCAACTGCCCGGCTACTACTACGTGGACACCAAGCTGGACATCACCTCC
CACAACGAGGACTACACCATCGTGGAACAGTACGAGCGCTCCGAGGGCCGCCACCACCTGTTCCTGTACG
GCATGGACGAGCTGTACAAGAAGCTTGGCTCCGGCGAGGGCAGGGGAAGTCTTCTAACATGCGGGGACGT
GGAGGAAAATCCCGGCCCACTCGAGATGGTGAGCAAGGGCGAGGAGCTGTTCACCGGGGTGGTGCCCATC
CTGGTCGAGCTGGACGGCGACGTAAACGGCCACAAGTTCAGCGTGTCCGGCGAGGGCGAGGGCGATGCCA
CCTACGGCAAGCTGACCCTGAAGTTCATCTGCACCACCGGCAAGCTGCCCGTGCCCTGGCCCACCCTCGT
GACCACCCTGACCTACGGCGTGCAGTGCTTCAGCCGCTACCCCGACCACATGAAGCAGCACGACTTCTTC
AAGTCCGCCATGCCCGAAGGCTACGTCCAGGAGCGCACCATCTTCTTCAAGGACGACGGCAACTACAAGA
CCCGCGCCGAGGTGAAGTTCGAGGGCGACACCCTGGTGAACCGCATCGAGCTGAAGGGCATCGACTTCAA
GGAGGACGGCAACATCCTGGGGCACAAGCTGGAGTACAACTACAACAGCCACAACGTCTATATCATGGCC
GACAAGCAGAAGAACGGCATCAAGGTGAACTTCAAGATCCGCCACAACATCGAGGACGGCAGCGTGCAGC
TCGCCGACCACTACCAGCAGAACACCCCCATCGGCGACGGCCCCGTGCTGCTGCCCGACAACCACTACCT
GAGCACCCAGTCCGCCCTGAGCAAAGACCCCAACGAGAAGCGCGATCACATGGTCCTGCTGGAGTTCGTG
ACCGCCGCCGGGATCACTCTCGGCATGGACGAGCTGTACAAGTAATCTAGAGGAGCAGTCGACGCGGCCG
CCCAACGCGTTGGATGCATAGCTTGAGTATTCTATAGTGTCACCTAAATAGCTTGGCGTAATCATGGTCA
TAGCTGTTTCCTGTGTGAAATTGTTATCCGCTCACAATTCCACACAACATACGAGCCGGAAGCATAAAGT
GTAAAGCCTGGGGTGCCTAATGAGTGAGCTAACTCACATTAATTGCGTTGCGCTCACTGCCCGCTTTCCA
GTCGGGAAACCTGTCGTGCCAGCTGCATTAATGAATCGGCCAACGCGCGGGGAGAGGCGGTTTGCGTATT
GGGCGCTCTTCCGCTTCCTCGCTCACTGACTCGCTGCGCTCGGTCGTTCGGCTGCGGCGAGCGGTATCAG
CTCACTCAAAGGCGGTAATACGGTTATCCACAGAATCAGGGGATAACGCAGGAAAGAACATGTGAGCAAA
AGGCCAGCAAAAGGCCAGGAACCGTAAAAAGGCCGCGTTGCTGGCGTTTTTCCATAGGCTCCGCCCCCCT
GACGAGCATCACAAAAATCGACGCTCAAGTCAGAGGTGGCGAAACCCGACAGGACTATAAAGATACCAGG
CGTTTCCCCCTGGAAGCTCCCTCGTGCGCTCTCCTGTTCCGACCCTGCCGCTTACCGGATACCTGTCCGC
CTTTCTCCCTTCGGGAAGCGTGGCGCTTTCTCATAGCTCACGCTGTAGGTATCTCAGTTCGGTGTAGGTC
GTTCGCTCCAAGCTGGGCTGTGTGCACGAACCCCCCGTTCAGCCCGACCGCTGCGCCTTATCCGGTAACT
ATCGTCTTGAGTCCAACCCGGTAAGACACGACTTATCGCCACTGGCAGCAGCCACTGGTAACAGGATTAG
CAGAGCGAGGTATGTAGGCGGTGCTACAGAGTTCTTGAAGTGGTGGCCTAACTACGGCTACACTAGAAGA
ACAGTATTTGGTATCTGCGCTCTGCTGAAGCCAGTTACCTTCGGAAAAAGAGTTGGTAGCTCTTGATCCG
GCAAACAAACCACCGCTGGTAGCGGTGGTTTTTTTGTTTGCAAGCAGCAGATTACGCGCAGAAAAAAAGG
ATCTCAAGAAGATCCTTTGATCTTTTCTACGGGGTCTGACGCTCAGTGGAACGAAAACTCACGTTAAGGG
ATTTTGGTCATGAGATTATCAAAAAGGATCTTCACCTAGATCCTTTTAAATTAAAAATGAAGTTTTAAAT
CAATCTAAAGTATATATGAGTAAACTTGGTCTGACAGTTACCAATGCTTAATCAGTGAGGCACCTATCTC
AGCGATCTGTCTATTTCGTTCATCCATAGTTGCCTGACTCCCCGTCGTGTAGATAACTACGATACGGGAG
GGCTTACCATCTGGCCCCAGTGCTGCAATGATACCGCGAGACCCACGCTCACCGGCTCCAGATTTATCAG
CAATAAACCAGCCAGCCGGAAGGGCCGAGCGCAGAAGTGGTCCTGCAACTTTATCCGCCTCCATCCAGTC
TATTAATTGTTGCCGGGAAGCTAGAGTAAGTAGTTCGCCAGTTAATAGTTTGCGCAACGTTGTTGCCATT
GCTACAGGCATCGTGGTGTCACGCTCGTCGTTTGGTATGGCTTCATTCAGCTCCGGTTCCCAACGATCAA
GGCGAGTTACATGATCCCCCATGTTGTGCAAAAAAGCGGTTAGCTCCTTCGGTCCTCCGATCGTTGTCAG
AAGTAAGTTGGCCGCAGTGTTATCACTCATGGTTATGGCAGCACTGCATAATTCTCTTACTGTCATGCCA
TCCGTAAGATGCTTTTCTGTGACTGGTGAGTACTCAACCAAGTCATTCTGAGAATAGTGTATGCGGCGAC
CGAGTTGCTCTTGCCCGGCGTCAATACGGGATAATACCGCGCCACATAGCAGAACTTTAAAAGTGCTCAT
CATTGGAAAACGTTCTTCGGGGCGAAAACTCTCAAGGATCTTACCGCTGTTGAGATCCAGTTCGATGTAA
CCCACTCGTGCACCCAACTGATCTTCAGCATCTTTTACTTTCACCAGCGTTTCTGGGTGAGCAAAAACAG
GAAGGCAAAATGCCGCAAAAAAGGGAATAAGGGCGACACGGAAATGTTGAATACTCATACTCTTCCTTTT
TCAATATTATTGAAGCATTTATCAGGGTTATTGTCTCATGAGCGGATACATATTTGAATGTATTTAGAAA
AATAAACAAATAGGGGTTCCGCGCACATTTCCCCGAAAAGTGCCACCTGATGCGGTGTGAAATACCGCAC
AGATGCGTAAGGAGAAAATACCGCATCAG
Features (pLannotate 1.2.2; 16 found; start..end, strand, type, name):
     29..457     -  rep_origin     f1 ori (sequence partly withheld): f1 bacteriophage origin of replication; arrow indicates direction of (+) strand synthesis
    461..618     -  CDS            lacZα (fragment): LacZα fragment of β-galactosidase; lacZ fragment
    621..639     +  promoter       T7 promoter: promoter for bacteriophage T7 RNA polymerase
    699..1631    +  CDS            iRFP670: iRFP670 is a basic (constitutively fluorescent) near ir fluorescent protein published in 2013, derived from Rhodopseudomonas palustris CGA009. It has low acid sensitivity. It requires the cofactor biliverdin for fluorescence.
   1710..3137    +  CDS            tdTomato: tdTomato is a basic (constitutively fluorescent) orange fluorescent protein published in 2004, derived from Discosoma sp.. It is reported to be a somewhat slowly-maturing tandem dimer with low acid sensitivity.
   3153..3205    +  CDS            T2A (fragment): 2A peptide from Thosea asigna virus capsid protein Eukaryotic ribosomes fail to insert a peptide bond between the Gly and Pro residues, yielding separate polypeptides.
   3213..3932    +  CDS            EGFP: the original enhanced GFP (Yang et al., 1996) mammalian codon-optimized
   3988..4006    -  promoter       SP6 promoter: promoter for bacteriophage SP6 RNA polymerase
   4048..4064    -  protein_bind   lac operator: The lac repressor binds to the lac operator to inhibit transcription in E. coli. This inhibition can be relieved by adding lactose or isopropyl-β-D-thiogalactopyranoside (IPTG). lac repressor encoded by lacI
   4072..4102    -  promoter       lac promoter: promoter for the E. coli lac operon
   4117..4138    -  protein_bind   CAP binding site: CAP binding activates transcription in the presence of cAMP. E. coli catabolite activator protein
   4151..4243    -  CDS            lacI (fragment): lac repressor; lacI; The lac repressor binds to the lac operator to inhibit transcription in E. coli. This inhibition can be relieved by adding lactose or isopropyl-β-D-thiogalactopyranoside (IPTG).
   4426..5014    -  rep_origin     ori: high-copy-number ColE1/pMB1/pBR322/pUC origin of replication
   5185..6045    -  CDS            AmpR: β-lactamase; bla; confers resistance to ampicillin, carbenicillin, and related antibiotics
   6046..6150    -  promoter       AmpR promoter: bla
   6177..1       +  misc_feature   bom (fragment) (across the origin): basis of mobility region from pBR322
