>Addgene plasmid #111817 | pGEMT-PT2A-iRFP670-Tdtomato-GFP Sequencing Result | analyzer sequence | sequence record 231536
GTAAAACGACGGCCAGTGAATTGTAATACGACTCACTATAGACGTCGGATCCGCCACCATGGCGCGTAAG
GTCGATCTCACCTCCTGCGATCGCGAGCCGATCCACATCCCCGGCAGCATTCAGCCGTGCGGCTGCCTGC
TAGCCTGCGACGCGCAGGCGGTGCGGATCACGCGCATTACGGAAAATGCCGGCGCGTTCTTTGGACGCGA
AACTCCGCGGGTCGGTGAGCTACTCGCCGATTACTTCGGCGAGACCGAAGCCCATGCGCTGCGCAACGCA
CTGGCGCAGTCCTCCGATCCAAAGCGACCGGCGCTGATCTTCGGTTGGCGCGACGGCCTGACCGGCCGCA
CCTTCGACATCTCACTGCATCGCCATGACGGTACATCGATCATCGAGTTCGAGCCTGCGGCGGCCGAACA
GGCCGACAATCCGCTGCGGCTGACGCGGCAGATCATCGCGCGCACCAAAGAACTGAAGTCGCTCGAAGAG
ATGGCCGCACGGGTGCCGCGCTATCTGCAGGCGATGCTCGGCTATCACCGCGTGATGTTGTACCGCTTCG
CGGACGACGGCTCCGGGATGGTGATCGGCGAGGCGAAGCGCAGCGACCTCGAGAGCTTTCTCGGTCAGCA
CTTTCCGGCGTCGCTGGTCCCGCAGCAGGCGCGGCTACTGTACTTGAAGAACGCGATCCGCGTGGTCTCG
GATTCGCGCGGCATCAGCAGCCGGATCGTGCCCGAGCACGACGCCTCCGGCGCCGCGCTCGATCTGTCGT
TCGCGCACCTGCGCAGCATCTCGCCCTGCCATCTCGAATTTCTGCGGAACATGGGCGTCAGCGCCTCGAT
GTCGCTGTCGATCATCATTGACGGCACGCTATGGGGATTGATCATCTGTCATCATTACGAGCCGCGTGCC
GTGCCGATGGCGCAGCGCGTCGCGGCCGAAATGTTCGCCGACTTCTTATCGCTGCACTTCACCGCCGCCC
ACCACCAACGCACTAGCGGCAGCGGCGCCACAAACTTCTCTCTGCTAAAGCAAGCAGGTGATGTTGAAGA
AAACCCCGGGCCTACTAGTATGGTGAGCAAGGGCGAGGAGGTCATCAAAGAGTTCATGCGCTTCAAGGTG
CGCATGGAGGGCTCCATGAACGGCCACGAGTTCGAGATCGAGGGCGAGGGCGAGGGCCGCCCCTACGAGG
GCACCCAGACCGCCAAGCTGAAGGTGACCAAGGGCGGCCCCCTGCCCTTCGCCTGGGACATCCTGTCCCC
CCAGTTCATGTACGGCTCCAAGGCGTACGTGAAGCACCCCGCCGACATCCCCGATTACAAGAAGCTGTCC
TTCCCCGAGGGCTTCAAGTGGGAGCGCGTGATGAACTTCGAGGACGGCGGTCTGGTGACCGTGACCCAGG
ACTCCTCCCTGCAGGACGGCACGCTGATCTACAAGGTGAAGATGCGCGGCACCAACTTCCCCCCCGACGG
CCCCGTAATGCAGAAGAAGACCATGGGCTGGGAGGCCTCCACCGAGCGCCTGTACCCCCGCGACGGCGTG
CTGAAGGGCGAGATCCACCAGGCCCTGAAGCTGAAGGACGGCGGCCACTACCTGGTGGAGTTCAAGACCA
TCTACATGGCCAAGAAGCCCGTGCAACTGCCCGGCTACTACTACGTGGACACCAAGCTGGACATCACCTC
CCACAACGAGGACTACACCATCGTGGAACAGTACGAGCGCTCCGAGGGCCGCCACCACCTGTTCCTGGGG
CATGGCACCGGCAGCACCGGCAGCGGCAGCTCCGGCACCGCCTCCTCCGAGGACAACAACATGGCCGTCA
TCAAAGAGTTCATGCGCTTCAAGGTGCGCATGGAGGGCTCCATGAACGGCCACGAGTTCGAGATCGAGGG
CGAGGGCGAGGGCCGCCCCTACGAGGGCACCCAGACCGCCAAGCTGAAGGTGACCAAGGGCGGCCCCCTG
CCCTTCGCCTGGGACATCCTGTCCCCCCAGTTCATGTACGGCTCCAAGGCGTACGTGAAGCACCCCGCCG
ACATCCCCGATTACAAGAAGCTGTCCTTCCCCGAGGGCTTCAAGTGGGAGCGCGTGATGAACTTCGAGGA
CGGCGGTCTGGTGACCGTGACCCAGGACTCCTCCCTGCAGGACGGCACGCTGATCTACAAGGTGAAGATG
CGCGGCACCAACTTCCCCCCCGACGGCCCCGTAATGCAGAAGAAGACCATGGGCTGGGAGGCCTCCACCG
AGCGCCTGTACCCCCGCGACGGCGTGCTGAAGGGCGAGATCCACCAGGCCCTGAAGCTGAAGGACGGCGG
CCGCTACCTGGTGGAGTTCAAGACCATCTACATGGCCAAGAAGCCCGTGCAACTGCCCGGCTACTACTAC
GTGGACACCAAGCTGGACATCACCTCCCACAACGAGGACTACACCATCGTGGAACAGTACGAGCGCTCCG
AGGGCCGCCACCACCTGTTCCTGTACGGCATGGACGAGCTGTACAAGAAGCTTGGCTCCGGCGAGGGCAG
GGGAAGTCTTCTAACATGCGGGGACGTGGAGGAAAATCCCGGCCCACTCGAGATGGTGAGCAAGGGCGAG
GAGCTGTTCACCGGGGTGGTGCCCATCCTGGTCGAGCTGGACGGCGACGTAAACGGCCACAAGTTCAGCG
TGTCCGGCGAGGGCGAGGGCGATGCCACCTACGGCAAGCTGACCCTGAAGTTCATCTGCACCACCGGCAA
GCTGCCCGTGCCCTGGCCCACCCTCGTGACCACCCTGACCTACGGCGTGCAGTGCTTCAGCCGCTACCCC
GACCACATGAAGCAGCACGACTTCTTCAAGTCCGCCATGCCCGAAGGCTACGTCCAGGAGCGCACCATCT
TCTTCAAGGACGACGGCAACTACAAGACCCGCGCCGAGGTGAAGTTCGAGGGCGACACCCTGGTGAACCG
CATCGAGCTGAAGGGCATCGACTTCAAGGAGGACGGCAACATCCTGGGGCACAAGCTGGAGTACAACTAC
AACAGCCACAACGTCTATATCATGGCCGACAAGCAGAAGAACGGCATCAAGGTGAACTTCAAGATCCGCC
ACAACATCGAGGACGGCAGCGTGCAGCTCGCCGACCACTACCAGCAGAACACCCCCATCGGCGACGGCCC
CGTGCTGCTGCCCGACAACCACTACCTGAGCACCCAGTCCGCCCTGAGCAAAGACCCCAACGAGAAGCGC
GATCACATGGTCCTGCTGGAGTTCGTGACCGCCGCCGGGATCACTCTCGGCATGGACGAGCTGTACAAGT
AATCTAGAGGAGCAGTCGACGCGGCCGCCCAACGCGTTGGATGCATAGCTTGAGTATTCTATAGTGTCAC
CTAAATAGCTTGGCGTAATCATGGTCATAGCTGTTTCCTGTGTGAAATTGTTATCCGCTCACAATTCCAC
ACAACATACGAGCCGGAAGCATAAAGTGTAAAGCCTGGGGTGCCTAATGAGTGAGCTAACTCACATTAAT
TGCGTTGCGCTCACTGCCCGCTTTCCAGTCGGGAAACCTGTCGTGCCAGCTGCATTAATGAATCGGCCAA
CGCGCGGGGAGAGGCGGTTTGCGTATTGGGCGCTCTTCCGCTTCCTCGCTCACTGACTCGCTGCGCTCGG
TCGTTCGGCTGCGGCGAGCGGTATCAGCTCACTCAAAGGCGGTAATACGGTTATCCACAGAATCAGGGGA
TAACGCAGGAAAGAACATGTGAGCAAAAGGCCAGCAAAAGGCCAGGAACCGTAAAAAGGCCGCGTTGCTG
GCGTTTTTCCATAGGCTCCGCCCCCCTGACGAGCATCACAAAAATCGACGCTCAAGTCAGAGGTGGCGAA
ACCCGACAGGACTATAAAGATACCAGGCGTTTCCCCCTGGAAGCTCCCTCGTGCGCTCTCCTGTTCCGAC
CCTGCCGCTTACCGGATACCTGTCCGCCTTTCTCCCTTCGGGAAGCGTGGCGCTTTCTCATAGCTCACGC
TGTAGGTATCTCAGTTCGGTGTAGGTCGTTCGCTCCAAGCTGGGCTGTGTGCACGAACCCCCCGTTCAGC
CCGACCGCTGCGCCTTATCCGGTAACTATCGTCTTGAGTCCAACCCGGTAAGACACGACTTATCGCCACT
GGCAGCAGCCACTGGTAACAGGATTAGCAGAGCGAGGTATGTAGGCGGTGCTACAGAGTTCTTGAAGTGG
TGGCCTAACTACGGCTACACTAGAAGAACAGTATTTGGTATCTGCGCTCTGCTGAAGCCAGTTACCTTCG
GAAAAAGAGTTGGTAGCTCTTGATCCGGCAAACAAACCACCGCTGGTAGCGGTGGTTTTTTTGTTTGCAA
GCAGCAGATTACGCGCAGAAAAAAAGGATCTCAAGAAGATCCTTTGATCTTTTCTACGGGGTCTGACGCT
CAGTGGAACGAAAACTCACGTTAAGGGATTTTGGTCATGAGATTATCAAAAAGGATCTTCACCTAGATCC
TTTTAAATTAAAAATGAAGTTTTAAATCAATCTAAAGTATATATGAGTAAACTTGGTCTGACAGTTACCA
ATGCTTAATCAGTGAGGCACCTATCTCAGCGATCTGTCTATTTCGTTCATCCATAGTTGCCTGACTCCCC
GTCGTGTAGATAACTACGATACGGGAGGGCTTACCATCTGGCCCCAGTGCTGCAATGATACCGCGAGACC
CACGCTCACCGGCTCCAGATTTATCAGCAATAAACCAGCCAGCCGGAAGGGCCGAGCGCAGAAGTGGTCC
TGCAACTTTATCCGCCTCCATCCAGTCTATTAATTGTTGCCGGGAAGCTAGAGTAAGTAGTTCGCCAGTT
AATAGTTTGCGCAACGTTGTTGCCATTGCTACAGGCATCGTGGTGTCACGCTCGTCGTTTGGTATGGCTT
CATTCAGCTCCGGTTCCCAACGATCAAGGCGAGTTACATGATCCCCCATGTTGTGCAAAAAAGCGGTTAG
CTCCTTCGGTCCTCCGATCGTTGTCAGAAGTAAGTTGGCCGCAGTGTTATCACTCATGGTTATGGCAGCA
CTGCATAATTCTCTTACTGTCATGCCATCCGTAAGATGCTTTTCTGTGACTGGTGAGTACTCAACCAAGT
CATTCTGAGAATAGTGTATGCGGCGACCGAGTTGCTCTTGCCCGGCGTCAATACGGGATAATACCGCGCC
ACATAGCAGAACTTTAAAAGTGCTCATCATTGGAAAACGTTCTTCGGGGCGAAAACTCTCAAGGATCTTA
CCGCTGTTGAGATCCAGTTCGATGTAACCCACTCGTGCACCCAACTGATCTTCAGCATCTTTTACTTTCA
CCAGCGTTTCTGGGTGAGCAAAAACAGGAAGGCAAAATGCCGCAAAAAAGGGAATAAGGGCGACACGGAA
ATGTTGAATACTCATACTCTTCCTTTTTCAATATTATTGAAGCATTTATCAGGGTTATTGTCTCATGAGC
GGATACATATTTGAATGTATTTAGAAAAATAAACAAATAGGGGTTCCGCGCACATTTCCCCGAAAAGTGC
CACCTGATGCGGTGTGAAATACCGCACAGATGCGTAAGGAGAAAATACCGCATCAGGAAATTGTAAGCGT
TAATATTTTGTTAAAATTCGCGTTAAATTTTTGTTAAATCAGCTCATTTTTTAACCAATAGGCCGAAATC
GGCAAAATCCCTTATAAATCAAAAGAATAGACCGAGATAGGGT
[37 nt withheld, positions 5714-5750]
AAAGAACGTGGACTCCAACGTCAAAGG
[49 nt withheld, positions 5778-5826]
T
[91 nt withheld, positions 5828-5918]
G
[124 nt withheld, positions 5920-6043]
CCATTCGCCATTCAGGCTGCGCAACTGTTGGGAAGGGCGATCGGTGCGGGCCTCTTCGCTATTACGCCAG
CTGGCGAAAGGGGGATGTGCTGCAAGGCGATTAAGTTGGGTAACGCCAGGGTTTTCCCAGTCACGACGTT
Features (pLannotate 1.2.2; 16 found; start..end, strand, type, name):
     24..41      +  promoter       T7 promoter (fragment): promoter for bacteriophage T7 RNA polymerase
     59..991     +  CDS            iRFP670: iRFP670 is a basic (constitutively fluorescent) near ir fluorescent protein published in 2013, derived from Rhodopseudomonas palustris CGA009. It has low acid sensitivity. It requires the cofactor biliverdin for fluorescence.
   1070..2497    +  CDS            tdTomato: tdTomato is a basic (constitutively fluorescent) orange fluorescent protein published in 2004, derived from Discosoma sp.. It is reported to be a somewhat slowly-maturing tandem dimer with low acid sensitivity.
   2513..2565    +  CDS            T2A (fragment): 2A peptide from Thosea asigna virus capsid protein Eukaryotic ribosomes fail to insert a peptide bond between the Gly and Pro residues, yielding separate polypeptides.
   2573..3292    +  CDS            EGFP: the original enhanced GFP (Yang et al., 1996) mammalian codon-optimized
   3348..3366    -  promoter       SP6 promoter: promoter for bacteriophage SP6 RNA polymerase
   3408..3424    -  protein_bind   lac operator: The lac repressor binds to the lac operator to inhibit transcription in E. coli. This inhibition can be relieved by adding lactose or isopropyl-β-D-thiogalactopyranoside (IPTG). lac repressor encoded by lacI
   3432..3462    -  promoter       lac promoter: promoter for the E. coli lac operon
   3477..3498    -  protein_bind   CAP binding site: CAP binding activates transcription in the presence of cAMP. E. coli catabolite activator protein
   3511..3603    -  CDS            lacI (fragment): lac repressor; lacI; The lac repressor binds to the lac operator to inhibit transcription in E. coli. This inhibition can be relieved by adding lactose or isopropyl-β-D-thiogalactopyranoside (IPTG).
   3786..4374    -  rep_origin     ori: high-copy-number ColE1/pMB1/pBR322/pUC origin of replication
   4545..5405    -  CDS            AmpR: β-lactamase; bla; confers resistance to ampicillin, carbenicillin, and related antibiotics
   5406..5510    -  promoter       AmpR promoter: bla
   5537..5587    +  misc_feature   bom (fragment): basis of mobility region from pBR322
   5615..6043    -  rep_origin     f1 ori (sequence partly withheld): f1 bacteriophage origin of replication; arrow indicates direction of (+) strand synthesis
   6047..21      -  CDS            lacZα (fragment) (across the origin): LacZα fragment of β-galactosidase; lacZ fragment
