[The description below was written by a language model from this plasmid's Addgene catalogue record and pLannotate feature annotations shown in this document.]
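Description:
pGEMT-PT2A-iRFP670-Tdtomato-GFP is a bacterial cloning intermediate of about 6.2 kb built on the pGEM-T Easy backbone. It carries a tricistronic fluorescent-protein cassette in the multiple cloning site that interrupts lacZα. It is propagated in E. coli under ampicillin selection (AmpR with its bla promoter). Replication is from a ColE1/pUC-type origin, which the annotation describes as high-copy, although the catalogue entry lists the plasmid as low copy. An f1 origin, lac promoter/operator elements and a short bom fragment are standard backbone remnants.

The payload is a single open reading frame encoding iRFP670 (a near-infrared protein that needs biliverdin as a cofactor), tdTomato and EGFP in that order. According to the stated purpose, a P2A peptide joins the first two and a T2A peptide joins the last two. The feature tables annotate only the T2A. The P2A is not called, but a gap of roughly 80 bp between iRFP670 and tdTomato is consistent with its position. 2A peptides cause eukaryotic ribosomes to skip a peptide bond, so one transcript yields three separate proteins. Each gene sits between its own restriction sites, most of which are retained, so individual positions can be exchanged.

The only promoters flanking the cassette are the phage T7 (sense) and SP6 (antisense) promoters. No eukaryotic promoter or polyadenylation signal is annotated, which fits the plasmid's role as an intermediate for assembling the cassette and transferring it to an expression vector. It comes from a systematic comparison of 2A peptides in polycistronic vectors. The two sequence records, 6,226 and 6,183 nt, show the same features from different start coordinates.
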