Addgene plasmid #111817: pGEMT-PT2A-iRFP670-Tdtomato-GFP
Purpose: Tricistronic construct: Co-express three fluorescent proteins by P2A and then T2A
Depositing lab: Li Qian. Publication: Systematic comparison of 2A peptides for cloning multi-genes in a polycistronic vector. Liu Z, Chen O, Wall JBJ, Zheng M, Zhou Y, Wang L, Ruth Vaseghi H, Qian L, Liu J. Sci Rep. 2017 May 19;7(1):2193. doi: 10.1038/s41598-017-02460-2. PubMed 28526819.
Backbone
  Vector backbone: pGEMT-easy
  Backbone size w/o insert (bp): 3000
  Total vector size (bp): 6200
  Vector type: cloning intermediate
Growth in bacteria
  Bacterial resistance: Ampicillin, 100 μg/mL
  Growth temperature: 37°C
  Growth strain: HB101
  Copy number: Low Copy
Gene/Insert 1
  Gene/Insert name: iRFP670
  Insert size (bp): 900
  Cloning method: Restriction Enzyme; 5′ cloning site BamHI (not destroyed); 3′ cloning site NheI (destroyed during cloning)
  Sequencing primers: 5′ M13 F/T7; 3′ P2A-r
Gene/Insert 2
  Gene/Insert name: Tdtomato
  Insert size (bp): 1400
  Cloning method: Restriction Enzyme; 5′ cloning site SpeI (not destroyed); 3′ cloning site HindIII (not destroyed)
  Sequencing primers: 5′ P2A-f; 3′ T2A-r
Gene/Insert 3
  Gene/Insert name: GFP
  Insert size (bp): 700
  Cloning method: Restriction Enzyme; 5′ cloning site XhoI (not destroyed); 3′ cloning site XbaI (not destroyed)
  Sequencing primers: 5′ T2A-f; 3′ M13R/SP6
Terms and licenses: Academic/Nonprofit Terms; Industry Terms: Not Available to Industry
How to cite: pGEMT-PT2A-iRFP670-Tdtomato-GFP was a gift from Li Qian (Addgene plasmid # 111817 ; http://n2t.net/addgene:111817 ; RRID:Addgene_111817)
